Addgene plasmid #222478: pMpGWBs02
Purpose: (Empty Backbone) Gateway vector for 35s promoter-driven expression in Marchantia polymorpha carrying a sulfadiazine selection marker.
Depositing lab: Philip Carella. Depositing organization: John Innes Centre. Publication: An Efficient Sulfadiazine Selection Scheme for Stable Transformation in the Model Liverwort Marchantia polymorpha. Robinson K, Chia KS, Guyon A, Schornack S, Carella P. J Exp Bot. 2024 Jun 2:erae256. doi: 10.1093/jxb/erae256. PubMed 38824404.
Backbone
  Vector backbone: pMpGWBs00
  Modifications to backbone: Restriction cloning of a "35s promoter and GATEWAY cassette" from pMpGWB102 into the pMpGWBs00 backbone via the HindIII/SacI sites.
  Vector type: Plant Expression
  Selectable markers: Sulfadiazine
Growth in bacteria
  Bacterial resistance: Chloramphenicol and Spectinomycin, 25 & 50 μg/mL
  Growth temperature: 37°C
  Growth strain: ccdB Survival
  Copy number: High Copy
Terms and licenses: Academic/Nonprofit Terms; Industry Terms: Not Available to Industry
How to cite: pMpGWBs02 was a gift from Philip Carella (Addgene plasmid # 222478 ; http://n2t.net/addgene:222478 ; RRID:Addgene_222478)
