[The description below was written by a language model from this plasmid's Addgene catalogue record and pLannotate feature annotations shown in this document.]
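Description:
pMpGWBs02 is an empty Gateway destination binary vector of about 12 kb for constitutive expression of a gene of interest in the liverwort Marchantia polymorpha. It was built from the pMpGWBs00 backbone by moving the "35S promoter and Gateway cassette" fragment of pMpGWB102 into the HindIII/SacI sites. Outside the T-DNA, the backbone carries a ColE1/pMB1-type origin with the bom region for high-copy propagation in E. coli. It also carries the pVS1 oriV, RepA and StaA functions, which allow replication and stable maintenance in Agrobacterium. An aadA gene provides bacterial spectinomycin/streptomycin resistance. Because the unrecombined cassette contains ccdB, the plasmid is kept in a ccdB-tolerant strain under combined chloramphenicol and spectinomycin selection.

Two expression units lie between the nopaline-type right and left T-DNA border repeats. The first is a CaMV 35S promoter followed by attR1, the chloramphenicol resistance gene, ccdB, attR2 and the NOS terminator. An LR recombination with an entry clone replaces the CmR/ccdB segment with the chosen coding sequence, placing it under 35S control, while ccdB counter-selects non-recombinant plasmids in standard E. coli strains. No epitope tag or reporter is annotated next to the att sites, so the vector appears to express untagged inserts. The second unit, in the opposite orientation, is the plant selection marker. It consists of an enhanced (duplicated-enhancer) 35S promoter driving sulI, a sulfonamide-insensitive dihydropteroate synthase, and it ends in the CaMV polyadenylation signal. The sulI coding sequence is fused to an N-terminal fragment of the pea RuBisCO small subunit, which presumably acts as a chloroplast transit peptide. This marker confers sulfadiazine resistance, giving a selection option for stable Marchantia transformation. Remnants of lacZα and lac regulatory sequences from earlier cloning steps are also present.
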