Features (pLannotate 1.2.2; 30 found; start..end, strand, type, name):
     54..78      -  misc_feature   RB T-DNA repeat: right border repeat from nopaline C58 T-DNA
    144..298     -  CDS            lacZα (fragment): LacZα fragment of β-galactosidase; lacZ fragment
    301..321     -  misc_feature   MCS (fragment): pUC18/19 multiple cloning site
    812..1153    +  promoter       CaMV 35S promoter: strong constitutive promoter from cauliflower mosaic virus
   1179..1303    +  protein_bind   attR1: mutant version of attR; recombination site for the Gateway® LR reaction LR Clonase™
   1340..1370    +  promoter       lac UV5 promoter: E. coli lac promoter with an "up" mutation
   1394..1423    +  promoter       cat promoter (fragment): promoter of the E. coli cat gene encoding chloramphenicol acetyltransferase
   1424..2083    +  CDS            CmR: chloramphenicol acetyltransferase; cat; confers resistance to chloramphenicol
   2262..2420    +  CDS            ccdA (fragment): CCDA_ECO57 - Also known as H, letA. Experimental evidence at protein level: Swiss-Prot protein existence level 1. Antitoxin component of a type II toxin-antitoxin (TA) system which inhibits the post-segregational killing (PSK) of plasmid-free cells, also referred to as a plasmid addiction system. Binds to and blocks the activity of CcdB; will also remove bound CcdB protein from the CcdB-GyrA complex by forming a CcdA-CcdB complex, a process termed rejuvenation. Functions as a transcriptional corepressor for the ccdAB operon, repression also requires CcdB (By similarity). From Escherichia coli
   2425..2727    +  CDS            ccdB: CCDB_ECOLI - Also known as G, letB, letD. Experimental evidence at protein level: Swiss-Prot protein existence level 1. Toxic component of a type II toxin-antitoxin (TA) system, functioning in plasmid maintainence. Responsible for the post- segregational killing (PSK) of plasmid-free cells, also referred to as a plasmid addiction system. Half-life of over 2 hours. Cell killing by CcdB is accompanied by filamentation, defects in chromosome and plasmid segregation, defects in cell division, formation of anucleate cells, decreased DNA synthesis and plasmid loss. Interferes with the activity of DN
   2771..2895    -  protein_bind   attR2: mutant version of attR; recombination site for the Gateway® LR reaction LR Clonase™
   2927..3179    +  terminator     NOS terminator: nopaline synthase terminator and poly(A) signal
   3234..3256    -  protein_bind   lac operator (fragment): The lac repressor binds to the lac operator to inhibit transcription in E. coli. This inhibition can be relieved by adding lactose or isopropyl-β-D-thiogalactopyranoside (IPTG). lac repressor encoded by lacI
   3260..3290    -  promoter       lac promoter: promoter for the E. coli lac operon
   3305..3326    -  protein_bind   CAP binding site: CAP binding activates transcription in the presence of cAMP. E. coli catabolite activator protein
   3411..3585    -  polyA_signal   CaMV poly(A) signal: cauliflower mosaic virus polyadenylation signal
   3595..4431    -  CDS            sulI: DHP1_CORGT - Protein inferred from homology: Swiss-Prot protein existence level 3. Catalyzes the condensation of para-aminobenzoate (pABA) with 6-hydroxymethyl-7,8-dihydropterin diphosphate (DHPt-PP) to form 7,8- dihydropteroate (H2Pte), the immediate precursor of folate derivatives. From Corynebacterium glutamicum (Brevibacterium saccharolyticum).
   4429..4602    -  CDS            RBCS.3A (fragment): RBS3_PEA - Experimental evidence at protein level: Swiss-Prot protein existence level 1. RuBisCO catalyzes two reactions: the carboxylation of D- ribulose 1,5-bisphosphate, the primary event in carbon dioxide fixation, as well as the oxidative fragmentation of the pentose substrate. Both reactions occur simultaneously and in competition at the same active site. Although the small subunit is not catalytic it is essential for maximal activity (Probable). Binds to abscisic acid (ABA); only half of the possible binding sites are occupied in the crystal; and there are indications this is a low affi
   4642..5318    -  promoter       CaMV 35S promoter (enhanced): cauliflower mosaic virus 35S promoter with a duplicated enhancer region
   5513..5537    -  misc_feature   LB T-DNA repeat: left border repeat from nopaline C58 T-DNA
   5796..5819    +  promoter       Pc promoter (fragment): intI1 (promoter lies within the coding sequence); class 1 integron promoter
   5995..6051    +  CDS            GmR (fragment): gentamycin acetyltransferase; aacC1; confers resistance to gentamycin
   6062..6849    +  CDS            SmR (fragment): aminoglycoside adenylyltransferase (Murphy, 1985); aadA; confers resistance to spectinomycin and streptomycin
   7095..7683    +  rep_origin     ori: high-copy-number ColE1/pMB1/pBR322/pUC origin of replication
   7869..8009    -  misc_feature   bom: basis of mobility region from pBR322
   8111..8150    -  CDS            rop (fragment): Rop protein, which maintains plasmids at low copy number; rop
   8353..8547    -  rep_origin     pVS1 oriV: origin of replication for the Pseudomonas plasmid pVS1 (Heeb et al., 2000)
   8613..9686    -  CDS            pVS1 RepA: replication protein from the Pseudomonas plasmid pVS1 (Heeb et al., 2000)
  10115..10744   -  CDS            pVS1 StaA: stability protein from the Pseudomonas plasmid pVS1 (Heeb et al., 2000)
  11304..11705   -  CDS            Y4CG_SINFN (fragment): Protein inferred from homology: Swiss-Prot protein existence level 3. From Sinorhizobium fredii (strain NBRC 101917 / NGR234).
>Addgene plasmid #222478 | pMpGWBs02 | addgene full sequence | sequence record 444515 | Addgene NGS Result
TTTCACGCCCTTTTAAATATCCGATTATTCTAATAAACGCTCTTTTCTCTTAGGTTTACCCGCCAATATA
TCCTGTCAAACACTGATAGTTTAAACTGAAGGCGGGAAACGACAATCTGATCCAAGCTCAAGCTGCTCTA
GCATTCGCCATTCAGGCTGCGCAACTGTTGGGAAGGGCGATCGGTGCGGGCCTCTTCGCTATTACGCCAG
CTGGCGAAAGGGGGATGTGCTGCAAGGCGATTAAGTTGGGTAACGCCAGGGTTTTCCCAGTCACGACGTT
GTAAAACGACGGCCAGTGCCAAGCTTGCATGCCTGCAGGTCCCCAGATTAGCCTTTTCAATTTCAGAAAG
AATGCTAACCCACAGATGGTTAGAGAGGCTTACGCAGCAGGTCTCATCAAGACGATCTACCCGAGCAATA
ATCTCCAGGAAATCAAATACCTTCCCAAGAAGGTTAAAGATGCAGTCAAAAGATTCAGGACTAACTGCAT
CAAGAACACAGAGAAAGATATATTTCTCAAGATCAGAAGTACTATTCCAGTATGGACGATTCAAGGCTTG
CTTCACAAACCAAGGCAAGTAATAGAGATTGGAGTCTCTAAAAAGGTAGTTCCCACTGAATCAAAGGCCA
TGGAGTCAAAGATTCAAATAGAGGACCTAACAGAACTCGCCGTAAAGACTGGCGAACAGTTCATACAGAG
TCTCTTACGACTCAATGACAAGAAGAAAATCTTCGTCAACATGGTGGAGCACGACACACTTGTCTACTCC
AAAAATATCAAAGATACAGTCTCAGAAGACCAAAGGGCAATTGAGACTTTTCAACAAAGGGTAATATCCG
GAAACCTCCTCGGATTCCATTGCCCAGCTATCTGTCACTTTATTGTGAAGATAGTGGAAAAGGAAGGTGG
CTCCTACAAATGCCATCATTGCGATAAAGGAAAGGCCATCGTTGAAGATGCCTCTGCCGACAGTGGTCCC
AAAGATGGACCCCCACCCACGAGGAGCATCGTGGAAAAAGAAGACGTTCCAACCACGTCTTCAAAGCAAG
TGGATTGATGTGATATCTCCACTGACGTAAGGGATGACGCACAATCCCACTATCCTTCGCAAGACCCTTC
CTCTATATAAGGAAGTTCATTTCATTTGGAGAGAACACGGGGGACTCTAGAGTTATCAACAAGTTTGTAC
AAAAAAGCTGAACGAGAAACGTAAAATGATATAAATATCAATATATTAAATTAGATTTTGCATAAAAAAC
AGACTACATAATACTGTAAAACACAACATATCCAGTCACTATGGCGGCCCCTCGAGGGGCCGCATTAGGC
ACCCCAGGCTTTACACTTTATGCTTCCGGCTCGTATAATGTGTGGATTTTGAGTTAGGATCCGTCGAGAT
TTTCAGGAGCTAAGGAAGCTAAAATGGAGAAAAAAATCACTGGATATACCACCGTTGATATATCCCAATG
GCATCGTAAAGAACATTTTGAGGCATTTCAGTCAGTTGCTCAATGTACCTATAACCAGACCGTTCAGCTG
GATATTACGGCCTTTTTAAAGACCGTAAAGAAAAATAAGCACAAGTTTTATCCGGCCTTTATTCACATTC
TTGCCCGCCTGATGAATGCTCATCCGGAATTCCGTATGGCAATGAAAGACGGTGAGCTGGTGATATGGGA
TAGTGTTCACCCTTGTTACACCGTTTTCCATGAGCAAACTGAAACGTTTTCATCGCTCTGGAGTGAATAC
CACGACGATTTCCGGCAGTTTCTACACATATATTCGCAAGATGTGGCGTGTTACGGTGAAAACCTGGCCT
ATTTCCCTAAAGGGTTTATTGAGAATATGTTTTTCGTCTCAGCCAATCCCTGGGTGAGTTTCACCAGTTT
TGATTTAAACGTGGCCAATATGGACAACTTCTTCGCCCCCGTTTTCACCATGGGCAAATATTATACGCAA
GGCGACAAGGTGCTGATGCCGCTGGCGATTCAGGTTCATCATGCCGTTTGTGATGGCTTCCATGTCGGCA
GAATGCTTAATGAATTACAACAGTACTGCGATGAGTGGCAGGGCGGGGCGTAAAGATCTGGATCCGGCTT
ACTAAAAGCCAGATAACAGTATGCGTATTTGCGCGCTGATTTTTGCGGTATAAGAATATATACTGATATG
TATACCCGAAGTATGTCAAAAAGAGGTATGCTATGAAGCAGCGTATTACAGTGACAGTTGACAGCGACAG
CTATCAGTTGCTCAAGGCATATATGATGTCAATATCTCCGGTCTGGTAAGCACAACCATGCAGAATGAAG
CCCGTCGTCTGCGTGCCGAACGCTGGAAAGCGGAAAATCAGGAAGGGATGGCTGAGGTCGCCCGGTTTAT
TGAAATGAACGGCTCTTTTGCTGACGAGAACAGGGGCTGGTGAAATGCAGTTTAAGGTTTACACCTATAA
AAGAGAGAGCCGTTATCGTCTGTTTGTGGATGTACAGAGTGATATTATTGACACGCCCGGGCGACGGATG
GTGATCCCCCTGGCCAGTGCACGTCTGCTGTCAGATAAAGTCTCCCGTGAACTTTACCCGGTGGTGCATA
TCGGGGATGAAAGCTGGCGCATGATGACCACCGATATGGCCAGTGTGCCGGTCTCCGTTATCGGGGAAGA
AGTGGCTGATCTCAGCCACCGCGAAAATGACATCAAAAACGCCATTAACCTGATGTTCTGGGGAATATAA
ATGTCAGGCTCCCTTATACACAGCCAGTCTGCAGGTCGACCATAGTGACTGGATATGTTGTGTTTTACAG
TATTATGTAGTCTGTTTTTTATGCAAAATCTAATTTAATATATTGATATTTATATCATTTTACGTTTCTC
GTTCAGCTTTCTTGTACAAAGTGGTTGATAACAGCGCTTAGAGCTCGAATTTCCCCGATCGTTCAAACAT
TTGGCAATAAAGTTTCTTAAGATTGAATCCTGTTGCCGGTCTTGCGATGATTATCATATAATTTCTGTTG
AATTACGTTAAGCATGTAATAATTAACATGTAATGCATGACGTTATTTATGAGATGGGTTTTTATGATTA
GAGTCCCGCAATTATACATTTAATACGCGATAGAAAACAAAATATAGCGCGCAAACTAGGATAAATTATC
GCGCGCGGTGTCATCTATGTTACTAGATCGGGAATTGGTTCCGGAACCAATTCGTAATCATGTCATAGCT
GTTTCCTGTGTGAAATTGTTATCCGCTCACAATTCCACACAACATACGAGCCGGAAGCATAAAGTGTAAA
GCCTGGGGTGCCTAATGAGTGAGCTAACTCACATTAGGCTGAATTAGGCGCGCCTATTTCTGAATTCAAC
ACATTGCGGACGTTTTTAATGTACTGAATTAACGCCGAATTAATTCGGGGGATCTGGATTTTAGTACTGG
ATTTTGGTTTTAGGAATTAGAAATTTTATTGATAGAAGTATTTTACAAATACAAATACATACTAAGGGTT
TCTTATATGCTCAACACATGAGCGAAACCCTATAGGAACCCTAATTCCCTTATCTGGGAACTACTCACAC
ATTATTATGGAGAAACTCGAGCTAGGCATGATCTAACCCTCGGTCTCTGGCGTCGCGACTGCGAAATTTC
GCGAGGGTTTCCGAGATGGTGATTGCGCTTCGCAGATCTCCAGGCGCGTGGGTGCGGACGTAGTCAGCGC
CATTGCCGATCGCGTGAAGTTCCGCCGCAAGGCTCGCTGGACCCAGATCCTTTACAGGAAGGCCAACGGT
GGCGCCCAAGAAGGATTTCCGCGACACCGAGACCAATAGCGGAAGCCCCAACGCCGACTTCAGCTTTTGA
AGGTTCGACAGCACGTGCAGCGATGTTTCCGGTGCGGGGCTCAAGAAAAATCCCATCCCCGGATCGAGGA
TGAGCCGGTCGGCAGCGACCCCGCTCCGTCGCAAGGCGGAAACCCGCGCCTCGAAGAACCGCACAATCTC
GTCGAGCGCGTCTTCGGGTCGAAGGTGACCGGTGCGGGTGGCGATGCCATCCCGCTGCGCTGAGTGCATA
ACCACCAGCCTGCAGTCCGCCTCAGCAATATCGGGATAGAGCGCAGGGTCAGGAAATCCTTGGATATCGT
TCAGGTAGCCCACGCCGCGCTTGAGCGCATAGCGCTGGGTTTCCGGTTGGAAGCTGTCGATTGAAACACG
GTGCATCTGATCGGACAGGGCGTCTAAGAGCGGCGCAATACGTCTGATCTCATCGGCCGGCGATACAGGC
CTCGCGTCCGGATGGCTGGCGGCCGGTCCGACATCCACGACGTCTGATCCGACTCGCAGCATTTCGATCG
CCGCGGTGACAGCGCCGGCGGGGTCTAGCCGCCGGCTCTCATCGAAGAAGGAGTCCTCGGTGAGATTCAG
AATGCCGAACACCGTCACCATGCACTTTACTCTTCCACCATTGCTTGTAATGGAAGTAATGTCAGTGTTG
ACCTTCTTAACTGGGAATCCAGTCATGGATTTGAGGCCGCCGAATGGAGCCACCGCGGCCGATTGCACCG
TAGAAGCACGGCTGACTGTAGTCACAGCTGAAGAGGATATCATAGAAGCCATCTCGAGGAGAGATAGATT
TGTAGAGAGAGACTGGTGATTTCAGCGTGTCCTCTCCAAATGAAATGAACTTCCTTATATAGAGGAAGGG
TCTTGCGAAGGATAGTGGGATTGTGCGTCATCCCTTACGTCAGTGGAGATATCACATCAATCCACTTGCT
TTGAAGACGTGGTTGGAACGTCTTCTTTTTCCACGATGCTCCTCGTGGGTGGGGGTCCATCTTTGGGACC
ACTGTCGGCAGAGGCATCTTGAACGATAGCCTTTCCTTTATCGCAATGATGGCATTTGTAGGTGCCACCT
TCCTTTTCTACTGTCCTTTTGATGAAGTGACAGATAGCTGGGCAATGGAATCCGAGGAGGTTTCCCGATA
TTACCCTTTGTTGAAAAGTCTCAATAGCCCTTTGGTCTTCTGAGACTGTATCTTTGATATTCTTGGAGTA
GACGAGAGTGTCGTGCTCCACCATGTTCACATCAATCCACTTGCTTTGAAGACGTGGTTGGAACGTCTTC
TTTTTCCACGATGCTCCTCGTGGGTGGGGGTCCATCTTTGGGACCACTGTCGGCAGAGGCATCTTGAACG
ATAGCCTTTCCTTTATCGCAATGATGGCATTTGTAGGTGCCACCTTCCTTTTCTACTGTCCTTTTGATGA
AGTGACAGATAGCTGGGCAATGGAATCCGAGGAGGTTTCCCGATATTACCCTTTGTTGAAAAGTCTCAAT
AGCCCTTTGGTCTTCTGAGACTGTATCTTTGATATTCTTGGAGTAGACGAGAGTGTCGTGCTCCACCATG
TTGGCAAGCTGCTCTAGCCAATACGCAAACCGAATTCAGAAATAAATTCAGCCTAATTCGGCGTTAATTC
AGTACATTAAAAACGTCCGCAATGTGTTATTAAGTTGTCTAAGCGTCAATTTGTTTACACCACAATATAT
CCTGCCACCAGCCAGCCAACAGCTCCCCGACCGGCAGCTCGGCACAAAATCACCACTCGATACAGGCAGC
CCATCAGTCCGGGACGGCGTCAGCGGGAGAGCCGTTGTAAGGCGGCAGACTTTGCTCATGTTACCGATGC
TATTCGGAAGAACGGCAACTAAGCTGCCGGGTTTGAAACACGGATGATCTCGCGGAGGGTAGCATGTTGA
TTGTAACGATGACAGAGCGTTGCTGCCTGTGATCAATTCGGGCACGAACCCAGTGGACATAAGCCTGTTC
GGTTCGTAAGCTGTAATGCAAGTAGCGTATGCGCTCACGCAACTGGTCCAGAACCTTGACCGAACGCAGC
GGTGGTAACGGCGCAGTGGCGGTTTTCATGGCTTGTTATGACTGTTTTTTTGGGGTACAGTCTATGCCTC
GGGCATCCAAGCAGCAAGCGCGTTACGCCGTGGGTCGATGTTTGATGTTATGGAGCAGCAACGATGTTAC
GCAGCAGGGCAGTCGCCCTAAAACAAAGTTAAACATCATGGGGGAAGCGGTGATCGCCGAAGTATCGACT
CAACTATCAGAGGTAGTTGGCGTCATCGAGCGCCATCTCGAACCGACGTTGCTGGCCGTACATTTGTACG
GCTCCGCAGTGGATGGCGGCCTGAAGCCACACAGTGATATTGATTTGCTGGTTACGGTGACCGTAAGGCT
TGATGAAACAACGCGGCGAGCTTTGATCAACGACCTTTTGGAAACTTCGGCTTCCCCTGGAGAGAGCGAG
ATTCTCCGCGCTGTAGAAGTCACCATTGTTGTGCACGACGACATCATTCCGTGGCGTTATCCAGCTAAGC
GCGAACTGCAATTTGGAGAATGGCAGCGCAATGACATTCTTGCAGGTATCTTCGAGCCAGCCACGATCGA
CATTGATCTGGCTATCTTGCTGACAAAAGCAAGAGAACATAGCGTTGCCTTGGTAGGTCCAGCGGCGGAG
GAACTCTTTGATCCGGTTCCTGAACAGGATCTATTTGAGGCGCTAAATGAAACCTTAACGCTATGGAACT
CGCCGCCCGACTGGGCTGGCGATGAGCGAAATGTAGTGCTTACGTTGTCCCGCATTTGGTACAGCGCAGT
AACCGGCAAAATCGCGCCGAAGGATGTCGCTGCCGACTGGGCAATGGAGCGCCTGCCGGCCCAGTATCAG
CCCGTCATACTTGAAGCTAGACAGGCTTATCTTGGACAAGAAGAAGATCGCTTGGCCTCGCGCGCAGATC
AGTTGGAAGAATTTGTCCACTACGTGAAAGGCGAGATCACCAAGGTAGTCGGCAAATAATGTCTAGCTAG
AAATTCGTTCAAGCCGACGCCGCTTCGCGGCGCGGCTTAACTCAAGCGTTAGATGCACTAAGCACATAAT
TGCTCACAGCCAAACTATCAGGTCAAGTCTGCTTTTATTATTTTTAAGCGTGCATAATAAGCCCTACACA
AATTGGGAGATATATCATGCATGACCAAAATCCCTTAACGTGAGTTTTCGTTCCACTGAGCGTCAGACCC
CGTAGAAAAGATCAAAGGATCTTCTTGAGATCCTTTTTTTCTGCGCGTAATCTGCTGCTTGCAAACAAAA
AAACCACCGCTACCAGCGGTGGTTTGTTTGCCGGATCAAGAGCTACCAACTCTTTTTCCGAAGGTAACTG
GCTTCAGCAGAGCGCAGATACCAAATACTGTCCTTCTAGTGTAGCCGTAGTTAGGCCACCACTTCAAGAA
CTCTGTAGCACCGCCTACATACCTCGCTCTGCTAATCCTGTTACCAGTGGCTGCTGCCAGTGGCGATAAG
TCGTGTCTTACCGGGTTGGACTCAAGACGATAGTTACCGGATAAGGCGCAGCGGTCGGGCTGAACGGGGG
GTTCGTGCACACAGCCCAGCTTGGAGCGAACGACCTACACCGAACTGAGATACCTACAGCGTGAGCTATG
AGAAAGCGCCACGCTTCCCGAAGGGAGAAAGGCGGACAGGTATCCGGTAAGCGGCAGGGTCGGAACAGGA
GAGCGCACGAGGGAGCTTCCAGGGGGAAACGCCTGGTATCTTTATAGTCCTGTCGGGTTTCGCCACCTCT
GACTTGAGCGTCGATTTTTGTGATGCTCGTCAGGGGGGCGGAGCCTATGGAAAAACGCCAGCAACGCGGC
CTTTTTACGGTTCCTGGCCTTTTGCTGGCCTTTTGCTCACATGTTCTTTCCTGCGTTATCCCCTGATTCT
GTGGATAACCGTATTACCGCCTTTGAGTGAGCTGATACCGCTCGCCGCAGCCGAACGACCGAGCGCAGCG
AGTCAGTGAGCGAGGAAGCGGAAGAGCGCCTGATGCGGTATTTTCTCCTTACGCATCTGTGCGGTATTTC
ACACCGCATATGGTGCACTCTCAGTACAATCTGCTCTGATGCCGCATAGTTAAGCCAGTATACACTCCGC
TATCGCTACGTGACTGGGTCATGGCTGCGCCCCGACACCCGCCAACACCCGCTGACGCGCCCTGACGGGC
TTGTCTGCTCCCGGCATCCGCTTACAGACAAGCTGTGACCGTCTCCGGGAGCTGCATGTGTCAGAGGTTT
TCACCGTCATCACCGAAACGCGCGAGGCAGGGTGCCTTGATGTGGGCGCCGGCGGTCGAGTGGCGACGGC
GCGGCTTGTCCGCGCCCTGGTAGATTGCCTGGCCGTAGGCCAGCCATTTTTGAGCGGCCAGCGGCCGCGA
TAGGCCGACGCGAAGCGGCGGGGCGTAGGGAGCGCAGCGACCGAAGGGTAGGCGCTTTTTGCAGCTCTTC
GGCTGTGCGCTGGCCAGACAGTTATGCACAGGCCAGGCGGGTTTTAAGAGTTTTAATAAGTTTTAAAGAG
TTTTAGGCGGAAAAATCGCCTTTTTTCTCTTTTATATCAGTCACTTACATGTGTGACCGGTTCCCAATGT
ACGGCTTTGGGTTCCCAATGTACGGGTTCCGGTTCCCAATGTACGGCTTTGGGTTCCCAATGTACGTGCT
ATCCACAGGAAAGAGACCTTTTCGACCTTTTTCCCCTGCTAGGGCAATTTGCCCTAGCATCTGCTCCGTA
CATTAGGAACCGGCGGATGCTTCGCCCTCGATCAGGTTGCGGTAGCGCATGACTAGGATCGGGCCAGCCT
GCCCCGCCTCCTCCTTCAAATCGTACTCCGGCAGGTCATTTGACCCGATCAGCTTGCGCACGGTGAAACA
GAACTTCTTGAACTCTCCGGCGCTGCCACTGCGTTCGTAGATCGTCTTGAACAACCATCTGGCTTCTGCC
TTGCCTGCGGCGCGGCGTGCCAGGCGGTAGAGAAAACGGCCGATGCCGGGATCGATCAAAAAGTAATCGG
GGTGAACCGTCAGCACGTCCGGGTTCTTGCCTTCTGTGATCTCGCGGTACATCCAATCAGCTAGCTCGAT
CTCGATGTACTCCGGCCGCCCGGTTTCGCTCTTTACGATCTTGTAGCGGCTAATCAAGGCTTCACCCTCG
GATACCGTCACCAGGCGGCCGTTCTTGGCCTTCTTCGTACGCTGCATGGCAACGTGCGTGGTGTTTAACC
GAATGCAGGTTTCTACCAGGTCGTCTTTCTGCTTTCCGCCATCGGCTCGCCGGCAGAACTTGAGTACGTC
CGCAACGTGTGGACGGAACACGCGGCCGGGCTTGTCTCCCTTCCCTTCCCGGTATCGGTTCATGGATTCG
GTTAGATGGGAAACCGCCATCAGTACCAGGTCGTAATCCCACACACTGGCCATGCCGGCCGGCCCTGCGG
AAACCTCTACGTGCCCGTCTGGAAGCTCGTAGCGGATCACCTCGCCAGCTCGTCGGTCACGCTTCGACAG
ACGGAAAACGGCCACGTCCATGATGCTGCGACTATCGCGGGTGCCCACGTCATAGAGCATCGGAACGAAA
AAATCTGGTTGCTCGTCGCCCTTGGGCGGCTTCCTAATCGACGGCGCACCGGCTGCCGGCGGTTGCCGGG
ATTCTTTGCGGATTCGATCAGCGGCCGCTTGCCACGATTCACCGGGGCGTGCTTCTGCCTCGATGCGTTG
CCGCTGGGCGGCCTGCGCGGCCTTCAACTTCTCCACCAGGTCATCACCCAGCGCCGCGCCGATTTGTACC
GGGCCGGATGGTTTGCGACCGCTCACGCCGATTCCTCGGGCTTGGGGGTTCCAGTGCCATTGCAGGGCCG
GCAGACAACCCAGCCGCTTACGCCTGGCCAACCGCCCGTTCCTCCACACATGGGGCATTCCACGGCGTCG
GTGCCTGGTTGTTCTTGATTTTCCATGCCGCCTCCTTTAGCCGCTAAAATTCATCTACTCATTTATTCAT
TTGCTCATTTACTCTGGTAGCTGCGCGATGTATTCAGATAGCAGCTCGGTAATGGTCTTGCCTTGGCGTA
CCGCGTACATCTTCAGCTTGGTGTGATCCTCCGCCGGCAACTGAAAGTTGACCCGCTTCATGGCTGGCGT
GTCTGCCAGGCTGGCCAACGTTGCAGCCTTGCTGCTGCGTGCGCTCGGACGGCCGGCACTTAGCGTGTTT
GTGCTTTTGCTCATTTTCTCTTTACCTCATTAACTCAAATGAGTTTTGATTTAATTTCAGCGGCCAGCGC
CTGGACCTCGCGGGCAGCGTCGCCCTCGGGTTCTGATTCAAGAACGGTTGTGCCGGCGGCGGCAGTGCCT
GGGTAGCTCACGCGCTGCGTGATACGGGACTCAAGAATGGGCAGCTCGTACCCGGCCAGCGCCTCGGCAA
CCTCACCGCCGATGCGCGTGCCTTTGATCGCCCGCGACACGACAAAGGCCGCTTGTAGCCTTCCATCCGT
GACCTCAATGCGCTGCTTAACCAGCTCCACCAGGTCGGCGGTGGCCCATATGTCGTAAGGGCTTGGCTGC
ACCGGAATCAGCACGAAGTCGGCTGCCTTGATCGCGGACACAGCCAAGTCCGCCGCCTGGGGCGCTCCGT
CGATCACTACGAAGTCGCGCCGGCCGATGGCCTTCACGTCGCGGTCAATCGTCGGGCGGTCGATGCCGAC
AACGGTTAGCGGTTGATCTTCCCGCACGGCCGCCCAATCGCGGGCACTGCCCTGGGGATCGGAATCGACT
AACAGAACATCGGCCCCGGCGAGTTGCAGGGCGCGGGCTAGATGGGTTGCGATGGTCGTCTTGCCTGACC
CGCCTTTCTGGTTAAGTACAGCGATAACCTTCATGCGTTCCCCTTGCGTATTTGTTTATTTACTCATCGC
ATCATATACGCAGCGACCGCATGACGCAAGCTGTTTTACTCAAATACACATCACCTTTTTAGACGGCGGC
GCTCGGTTTCTTCAGCGGCCAAGCTGGCCGGCCAGGCCGCCAGCTTGGCATCAGACAAACCGGCCAGGAT
TTCATGCAGCCGCACGGTTGAGACGTGCGCGGGCGGCTCGAACACGTACCCGGCCGCGATCATCTCCGCC
TCGATCTCTTCGGTAATGAAAAACGGTTCGTCCTGGCCGTCCTGGTGCGGTTTCATGCTTGTTCCTCTTG
GCGTTCATTCTCGGCGGCCGCCAGGGCGTCGGCCTCGGTCAATGCGTCCTCACGGAAGGCACCGCGCCGC
CTGGCCTCGGTGGGCGTCACTTCCTCGCTGCGCTCAAGTGCGCGGTACAGGGTCGAGCGATGCACGCCAA
GCAGTGCAGCCGCCTCTTTCACGGTGCGGCCTTCCTGGTCGATCAGCTCGCGGGCGTGCGCGATCTGTGC
CGGGGTGAGGGTAGGGCGGGGGCCAAACTTCACGCCTCGGGCCTTGGCGGCCTCGCGCCCGCTCCGGGTG
CGGTCGATGATTAGGGAACGCTCGAACTCGGCAATGCCGGCGAACACGGTCAACACCATGCGGCCGGCCG
GCGTGGTGGTGTCGGCCCACGGCTCTGCCAGGCTACGCAGGCCCGCGCCGGCCTCCTGGATGCGCTCGGC
AATGTCCAGTAGGTCGCGGGTGCTGCGGGCCAGGCGGTCTAGCCTGGTCACTGTCACAACGTCGCCAGGG
CGTAGGTGGTCAAGCATCCTGGCCAGCTCCGGGCGGTCGCGCCTGGTGCCGGTGATCTTCTCGGAAAACA
GCTTGGTGCAGCCGGCCGCGTGCAGTTCGGCCCGTTGGTTGGTCAAGTCCTGGTCGTCGGTGCTGACGCG
GGCATAGCCCAGCAGGCCAGCGGCGGCGCTCTTGTTCATGGCGTAATGTCTCCGGTTCTAGTCGCAAGTA
TTCTACTTTATGCGACTAAAACACGCGACAAGAAAACGCCAGGAAAAGGGCAGGGCGGCAGCCTGTCGCG
TAACTTAGGACTTGTGCGACATGTCGTTTTCAGAAGACGGCTGCACTGAACGTCAGAAGCCGACTGCACT
ATAGCAGCGGAGGGGTTGGATCAAAGTACTTTGATCCCGAGGGGAACCCTGTGGTTGGCATGCACATACA
AATGGACGAACGGATAAACCT
